>Addgene plasmid #187192 | pLKO5d.SFFV.Cre.IRES.dTomato | addgene full sequence | sequence record 367457 | Addgene NGS Result
TCACATGTTCTTTCCTGCGTTATCCCCTGATTCTGTGGATAACCGTATTACCGCCTTTGAGTGAGCTGAT
ACCGCTCGCCGCAGCCGAACGACCGAGCGCAGCGAGTCAGTGAGCGAGGAAGCGGAAGAGCGCCCAATAC
GCAAACCGCCTCTCCCCGCGCGTTGGCCGATTCATTAATGCAGCTGGCACGACAGGTTTCCCGACTGGAA
AGCGGGCAGTGAGCGCAACGCAATTAATGTGAGTTAGCTCACTCATTAGGCACCCCAGGCTTTACACTTT
ATGCTTCCGGCTCGTATGTTGTGTGGAATTGTGAGCGGATAACAATTTCACACAGGAAACAGCTATGACC
ATGATTACGCCAAGCGCGCAATTAACCCTCACTAAAGGGAACAAAAGCTGGAGCTGCAAGCTTAATGTAG
TCTTATGCAATACTCTTGTAGTCTTGCAACATGGTAACGATGAGTTAGCAACATGCCTTACAAGGAGAGA
AAAAGCACCGTGCATGCCGATTGGTGGAAGTAAGGTGGTACGATCGTGCCTTATTAGGAAGGCAACAGAC
GGGTCTGACATGGATTGGACGAACCACTGAATTGCCGCATTGCAGAGATATTGTATTTAAGTGCCTAGCT
CGATACATAAACGGGTCTCTCTGGTTAGACCAGATCTGAGCCTGGGAGCTCTCTGGCTAACTAGGGAACC
CACTGCTTAAGCCTCAATAAAGCTTGCCTTGAGTGCTTCAAGTAGTGTGTGCCCGTCTGTTGTGTGACTC
TGGTAACTAGAGATCCCTCAGACCCTTTTAGTCAGTGTGGAAAATCTCTAGCAGTGGCGCCCGAACAGGG
ACTTGAAAGCGAAAGGGAAACCAGAGGAGCTCTCTCGACGCAGGACTCGGCTTGCTGAAGCGCGCACGGC
AAGAGGCGAGGGGCGGCGACTGGTGAGTACGCCAAAAATTTTGACTAGCGGAGGCTAGAAGGAGAGAGAT
GGGTGCGAGAGCGTCAGTATTAAGCGGGGGAGAATTAGATCGCGATGGGAAAAAATTCGGTTAAGGCCAG
GGGGAAAGAAAAAATATAAATTAAAACATATAGTATGGGCAAGCAGGGAGCTAGAACGATTCGCAGTTAA
TCCTGGCCTGTTAGAAACATCAGAAGGCTGTAGACAAATACTGGGACAGCTACAACCATCCCTTCAGACA
GGATCAGAAGAACTTAGATCATTATATAATACAGTAGCAACCCTCTATTGTGTGCATCAAAGGATAGAGA
TAAAAGACACCAAGGAAGCTTTAGACAAGATAGAGGAAGAGCAAAACAAAAGTAAGACCACCGCACAGCA
AGCGGCCGCTGATCTTCAGACCTGGAGGAGGAGATATGAGGGACAATTGGAGAAGTGAATTATATAAATA
TAAAGTAGTAAAAATTGAACCATTAGGAGTAGCACCCACCAAGGCAAAGAGAAGAGTGGTGCAGAGAGAA
AAAAGAGCAGTGGGAATAGGAGCTTTGTTCCTTGGGTTCTTGGGAGCAGCAGGAAGCACTATGGGCGCAG
CGTCAATGACGCTGACGGTACAGGCCAGACAATTATTGTCTGGTATAGTGCAGCAGCAGAACAATTTGCT
GAGGGCTATTGAGGCGCAACAGCATCTGTTGCAACTCACAGTCTGGGGCATCAAGCAGCTCCAGGCAAGA
ATCCTGGCTGTGGAAAGATACCTAAAGGATCAACAGCTCCTGGGGATTTGGGGTTGCTCTGGAAAACTCA
TTTGCACCACTGCTGTGCCTTGGAATGCTAGTTGGAGTAATAAATCTCTGGAACAGATTTGGAATCACAC
GACCTGGATGGAGTGGGACAGAGAAATTAACAATTACACAAGCTTAATACACTCCTTAATTGAAGAATCG
CAAAACCAGCAAGAAAAGAATGAACAAGAATTATTGGAATTAGATAAATGGGCAAGTTTGTGGAATTGGT
TTAACATAACAAATTGGCTGTGGTATATAAAATTATTCATAATGATAGTAGGAGGCTTGGTAGGTTTAAG
AATAGTTTTTGCTGTACTTTCTATAGTGAATAGAGTTAGGCAGGGATATTCACCATTATCGTTTCAGACC
CACCTCCCAACCCCGAGGGGACCCGACAGGCCCGAAGGAATAGAAGAAGAAGGTGGAGAGAGAGACAGAG
ACAGATCCATTCGATTAGTGAACGGATCTCGACGGTATCGGTTAACTTTTAAAAGAAAAGGGGGGATTGG
GGGGTACAGTGCAGGGGAAAGAATAGTAGACATAATAGCAACAGACATACAAACTAAAGAATTACAAAAA
CAAATTACAAAAATTCAAAATTTTATCGATCACGAGACTAGCCTCGAGCTAGCTGCAGTAACGCCATTTT
GCAAGGCATGGAAAAATACCAAACCAAGAATAGAGAAGTTCAGATCAAGGGCGGGTACATGAAAATAGCT
AACGTTGGGCCAAACAGGATATCTGCGGTGAGCAGTTTCGGCCCCGGCCCGGGGCCAAGAACAGATGGTC
ACCGCAGTTTCGGCCCCGGCCCGAGGCCAAGAACAGATGGTCCCCAGATATGGCCCAACCCTCAGCAGTT
TCTTAAGACCCATCAGATGTTTCCAGGCTCCCCCAAGGACCTGAAATGACCCTGCGCCTTATTTGAATTA
ACCAATCAGCCTGCTTCTCGCTTCTGTTCGCGCGCTTCTGCTTCCCGAGCTCTATAAAAGAGCTCACAAC
CCCTCACTCGGCGCGCCAGTCCTCCGACAGACTGAGTCGGCCGGTCGAATCAAGCTTATCGATACCGTCG
ACGGATCCACCGGTACTAGTATACTCCGGAGCCACCATGTCCAATTTACTGACCGTACACCAAAATTTGC
CTGCATTACCGGTCGATGCAACGAGTGATGAGGTTCGCAAGAACCTGATGGACATGTTCAGGGATCGCCA
GGCGTTTTCTGAGCATACCTGGAAAATGCTTCTGTCCGTTTGCCGGTCGTGGGCGGCATGGTGCAAGTTG
AATAACCGGAAATGGTTTCCCGCAGAACCTGAAGATGTTCGCGATTATCTTCTATATCTTCAGGCGCGCG
GTCTGGCAGTAAAAACTATCCAGCAACATTTGGGCCAGCTAAACATGCTTCATCGTCGGTCCGGGCTGCC
ACGACCAAGTGACAGCAATGCTGTTTCACTGGTTATGCGGCGGATCCGAAAAGAAAACGTTGATGCCGGT
GAACGTGCAAAACAGGCTCTAGCGTTCGAACGCACTGATTTCGACCAGGTTCGTTCACTCATGGAAAATA
GCGATCGCTGCCAGGATATACGTAATCTGGCATTTCTGGGGATTGCTTATAACACCCTGTTACGTATAGC
CGAAATTGCCAGGATCAGGGTTAAAGATATCTCACGTACTGACGGTGGGAGAATGTTAATCCATATTGGC
AGAACGAAAACGCTGGTTAGCACCGCAGGTGTAGAGAAGGCACTTAGCCTGGGGGTAACTAAACTGGTCG
AGCGATGGATTTCCGTCTCTGGTGTAGCTGATGATCCGAATAACTACCTGTTTTGCCGGGTCAGAAAAAA
TGGTGTTGCCGCGCCATCTGCCACCAGCCAGCTATCAACTCGCGCCCTGGAAGGGATTTTTGAAGCAACT
CATCGATTGATTTACGGCGCTAAGGATGACTCTGGTCAGAGATACCTGGCCTGGTCTGGACACAGTGCCC
GTGTCGGAGCCGCGCGAGATATGGCCCGCGCTGGAGTTTCAATACCGGAGATCATGCAAGCTGGTGGCTG
GACCAATGTAAATATTGTCATGAACTATATCCGTAACCTGGATAGTGAAACAGGGGCAATGGTGCGCCTG
CTGGAAGATGGCTGAACGCGTATGCATGAGTAACTGAGGATCCGCCCCTCTCCCTNCCCCCCCCCTAACG
TTACTGGCCGAAGCCGCTTGGAATAAGGCCGGTGTGCGTTTGTCTATATGTTATTTTCCACCATATTGCC
GTCTTTTGGCAATGTGAGGGCCCGGAAACCTGGCCCTGTCTTCTTGACGAGCATTCCTAGGGGTCTTTCC
CCTCTCGCCAAAGGAATGCAAGGTCTGTTGAATGTCGTGAAGGAAGCAGTTCCTCTGGAAGCTTCTTGAA
GACAAACAACGTCTGTAGCGACCCTTTGCAGGCAGCGGAACCCCCCACCTGGCGACAGGTGCCTCTGCGG
CCAAAAGCCACGTGTATAAGATACACCTGCAAAGGCGGCACAACCCCAGTGCCACGTTGTGAGTTGGATA
GTTGTGGAAAGAGTCAAATGGCTCTCCTCAAGCGTATTCAACAAGGGGCTGAAGGATGCCCAGAAGGTAC
CCCATTGTATGGGATCTGATCTGGGGCCTCGGTGCACATGCTTTACATGTGTTTAGTCGAGGTTAAAAAA
ACGTCTAGGCCCCCCGAACCACGGGGACGTGGTTTTCCTTTGAAAAACACGATGATAATATGGCCACAAC
CATGGTGAGCAAGGGCGAGGAGGTCATCAAAGAGTTCATGCGCTTCAAGGTGCGCATGGAGGGCTCCATG
AACGGCCACGAGTTCGAGATCGAGGGCGAGGGCGAGGGCCGCCCCTACGAGGGCACCCAGACCGCCAAGC
TGAAGGTGACCAAGGGCGGCCCCCTGCCCTTCGCCTGGGACATCCTGTCCCCCCAGTTCATGTACGGCTC
CAAGGCGTACGTGAAGCACCCCGCCGACATCCCCGATTACAAGAAGCTGTCCTTCCCCGAGGGCTTCAAG
TGGGAGCGCGTGATGAACTTCGAGGACGGCGGTCTGGTGACCGTGACCCAGGACTCCTCCCTGCAGGACG
GCACGCTGATCTACAAGGTGAAGATGCGCGGCACCAACTTCCCCCCCGACGGCCCCGTAATGCAGAAGAA
GACCATGGGCTGGGAGGCCTCCACCGAGCGCCTGTACCCCCGCGACGGCGTGCTGAAGGGCGAGATCCAC
CAGGCCCTGAAGCTGAAGGACGGCGGCCACTACCTGGTGGAGTTCAAGACCATCTACATGGCCAAGAAGC
CCGTGCAACTGCCCGGCTACTACTACGTGGACACCAAGCTGGACATCACCTCCCACAACGAGGACTACAC
CATCGTGGAACAGTACGAGCGCTCCGAGGGCCGCCACCACCTGTTCCTGTACGGCATGGACGAGCTGTAC
AAGTAAAGCGGCCGCGTCGACGGATCCCCCGGGCTGCAGGAATTCGAGCATCTTACCGCCATTTATTCCC
ATATTTGTTCTGTTTTTCTTGATTTGGGTATACATTTAAATGTTAATAAAACAAAATGGTGGGGCAATCA
TTTACATTTTTAGGGATATGTAATTACTAGTTCAGGTGTATTGCCACAAGACAAACATGTTAAGAAACTT
TCCCGTTATTTACGCTCTGTTCCTGTTAATCAACCTCTGGATTACAAAATTTGTGAAAGATTGACTGATA
TTCTTAACTATGTTGCTCCTTTTACGCTGTGTGGATATGCTGCTTTAATGCCTCTGTATCATGCTATTGC
TTCCCGTACGGCTTTCGTTTTCTCCTCCTTGTATAAATCCTGGTTGCTGTCTCTTTATGAGGAGTTGTGG
CCCGTTGTCCGTCAACGTGGCGTGGTGTGCTCTGTGTTTGCTGACGCAACCCCCACTGGCTGGGGCATTG
CCACCACCTGTCAACTCCTTTCTGGGACTTTCGCTTTCCCCCTCCCGATCGCCACGGCAGAACTCATCGC
CGCCTGCCTTGCCCGCTGCTGGACAGGGGCTAGGTTGCTGGGCACTGATAATTCCGTGGTGTTGTCGGGG
AAGCTGACGTCCTTTCGAATTCGATATCAGGTACCTTTAAGACCAATGACTTACAAGGCAGCTGTAGATC
TTAGCCACTTTTTAAAAGAAAAGGGGGGACTGGAAGGGCTACGTAACTCCCAACGAAGACAAGATCTGCT
TTTTGCTTGTACTGGGTCTCTCTGGTTAGACCAGATCTGAGCCTGGGAGCTCTCTGGCTAACTAGGGAAC
CCACTGCTTAAGCCTCAATAAAGCTTGCCTTGAGTGCTTCAAGTAGTGTGTGCCCGTCTGTTGTGTGACT
CTGGTAACTAGAGATCCCTCAGACCCTTTTAGTCAGTGTGGAAAATCTCTAGCAGTAGTAGTTCATGTCA
TCTTATTATTCAGTATTTATAACTTGCAAAGAAATGAATATCAGAGAGTGAGAGGAACTTGTTTATTGCA
GCTTATAATGGTTACAAATAAAGCAATAGCATCACAAATTTCACAAATAAAGCATTTTTTTCACTGCATT
CTAGTTGTGGTTTGTCCAAACTCATCAATGTATCTTATCATGTCTGGCTCTAGCTATCCCGCCCCTAACT
CCGCCCATCCCGCCCCTAACTCCGCCCAGTTCCGCCCATTCTCCGCCCCATGGCTGACTAATTTTTTTTA
TTTATGCAGAGGCCGAGGCCGCCTCGGCCTCTGAGCTATTCCAGAAGTAGTGAGGAGGCTTTTTTGGAGG
CCTAGGGACGTACCCAATTCGCCCTATAGTGAGTCGTATTACGCGCGCTCACTGGCCGTCGTTTTACAAC
GTCGTGACTGGGAAAACCCTGGCGTTACCCAACTTAATCGCCTTGCAGCACATCCCCCTTTCGCCAGCTG
GCGTAATAGCGAAGAGGCCCGCACCGATCGCCCTTCCCAACAGTTGCGCAGCCTGAATGGCGAATGGG
[124 nt withheld, positions 6719-6842]
C
[91 nt withheld, positions 6844-6934]
A
[49 nt withheld, positions 6936-6984]
CCTTTGACGTTGGAGTCCACGTTCTTT
[37 nt withheld, positions 7012-7048]
ACCCTATCTCGGTCTATTCTTTTGATTTATAAGGGATTTTGCCGATTTCGGCCTATTGGTTAAAAAATGA
GCTGATTTAACAAAAATTTAACGCGAATTTTAACAAAATATTAACGCTTACAATTTAGGTGGCACTTTTC
GGGGAAATGTGCGCGGAACCCCTATTTGTTTATTTTTCTAAATACATTCAAATATGTATCCGCTCATGAG
ACAATAACCCTGATAAATGCTTCAATAATATTGAAAAAGGAAGAGTATGAGTATTCAACATTTCCGTGTC
GCCCTTATTCCCTTTTTTGCGGCATTTTGCCTTCCTGTTTTTGCTCACCCAGAAACGCTGGTGAAAGTAA
AAGATGCTGAAGATCAGTTGGGTGCACGAGTGGGTTACATCGAACTGGATCTCAACAGCGGTAAGATCCT
TGAGAGTTTTCGCCCCGAAGAACGTTTTCCAATGATGAGCACTTTTAAAGTTCTGCTATGTGGCGCGGTA
TTATCCCGTATTGACGCCGGGCAAGAGCAACTCGGTCGCCGCATACACTATTCTCAGAATGACTTGGTTG
AGTACTCACCAGTCACAGAAAAGCATCTTACGGATGGCATGACAGTAAGAGAATTATGCAGTGCTGCCAT
AACCATGAGTGATAACACTGCGGCCAACTTACTTCTGACAACGATCGGAGGACCGAAGGAGCTAACCGCT
TTTTTGCACAACATGGGGGATCATGTAACTCGCCTTGATCGTTGGGAACCGGAGCTGAATGAAGCCATAC
CAAACGACGAGCGTGACACCACGATGCCTGTAGCAATGGCAACAACGTTGCGCAAACTATTAACTGGCGA
ACTACTTACTCTAGCTTCCCGGCAACAATTAATAGACTGGATGGAGGCGGATAAAGTTGCAGGACCACTT
CTGCGCTCGGCCCTTCCGGCTGGCTGGTTTATTGCTGATAAATCTGGAGCCGGTGAGCGTGGGTCTCGCG
GTATCATTGCAGCACTGGGGCCAGATGGTAAGCCCTCCCGTATCGTAGTTATCTACACGACGGGGAGTCA
GGCAACTATGGATGAACGAAATAGACAGATCGCTGAGATAGGTGCCTCACTGATTAAGCATTGGTAACTG
TCAGACCAAGTTTACTCATATATACTTTAGATTGATTTAAAACTTCATTTTTAATTTAAAAGGATCTAGG
TGAAGATCCTTTTTGATAATCTCATGACCAAAATCCCTTAACGTGAGTTTTCGTTCCACTGAGCGTCAGA
CCCCGTAGAAAAGATCAAAGGATCTTCTTGAGATCCTTTTTTTCTGCGCGTAATCTGCTGCTTGCAAACA
AAAAAACCACCGCTACCAGCGGTGGTTTGTTTGCCGGATCAAGAGCTACCAACTCTTTTTCCGAAGGTAA
CTGGCTTCAGCAGAGCGCAGATACCAAATACTGTTCTTCTAGTGTAGCCGTAGTTAGGCCACCACTTCAA
GAACTCTGTAGCACCGCCTACATACCTCGCTCTGCTAATCCTGTTACCAGTGGCTGCTGCCAGTGGCGAT
AAGTCGTGTCTTACCGGGTTGGACTCAAGACGATAGTTACCGGATAAGGCGCAGCGGTCGGGCTGAACGG
GGGGTTCGTGCACACAGCCCAGCTTGGAGCGAACGACCTACACCGAACTGAGATACCTACAGCGTGAGCT
ATGAGAAAGCGCCACGCTTCCCGAAGGGAGAAAGGCGGACAGGTATCCGGTAAGCGGCAGGGTCGGAACA
GGAGAGCGCACGAGGGAGCTTCCAGGGGGAAACGCCTGGTATCTTTATAGTCCTGTCGGGTTTCGCCACC
TCTGACTTGAGCGTCGATTTTTGTGATGCTCGTCAGGGGGGCGGAGCCTATGGAAAAACGCCAGCAACGC
GGCCTTTTTACGGTTCCTGGCCTTTTGCTGGCCTTTTGC
Features (pLannotate 1.2.2; 31 found; start..end, strand, type, name):
      1..128     +  rep_origin     RSF ori (fragment): Plasmids containing the RSF 1030 origin of replication can be propagated in E. coli cells that contain additional plasmids with compatible origins.
    130..222     +  CDS            lacI (fragment): lac repressor; lacI; The lac repressor binds to the lac operator to inhibit transcription in E. coli. This inhibition can be relieved by adding lactose or isopropyl-β-D-thiogalactopyranoside (IPTG).
    235..256     +  protein_bind   CAP binding site: CAP binding activates transcription in the presence of cAMP. E. coli catabolite activator protein
    271..301     +  promoter       lac promoter: promoter for the E. coli lac operon
    309..325     +  protein_bind   lac operator: The lac repressor binds to the lac operator to inhibit transcription in E. coli. This inhibition can be relieved by adding lactose or isopropyl-β-D-thiogalactopyranoside (IPTG). lac repressor encoded by lacI
    370..388     +  promoter       T3 promoter: promoter for bacteriophage T3 RNA polymerase
    416..642     +  promoter       RSV promoter: Rous sarcoma virus enhancer/promoter
    643..823     +  LTR            5' LTR (truncated): truncated 5' long terminal repeat (LTR) from HIV-1
    870..995     +  misc_feature   HIV-1 Ψ: packaging signal of human immunodeficiency virus type 1
    979..1342    +  CDS            HIV-1 gag (fragment): gag protein from human immunodeficiency virus 1; gag
   1488..1721    +  misc_feature   RRE: The Rev response element (RRE) of HIV-1 allows for Rev-dependent mRNA export from the nucleus to the cytoplasm.
   2098..2198    +  CDS            Rev (fragment): human immunodeficiency virus 1 (HIV-1) Rev protein; rev; enhances nuclear export of unspliced and incompletely spliced viral mRNAs
   2217..2334    +  misc_feature   cPPT/CTS: central polypurine tract and central termination sequence of HIV-1
   2368..2769    +  promoter       SFFV promoter: spleen focus-forming virus long terminal repeat (LTR) promoter
   2779..2802    +  misc_feature   MCS (fragment): pBluescript multiple cloning site
   2837..3862    +  CDS            Cre: site-specific recombinase Cre is a site-specific recombinase from bacteriophage P1. Recombination occurs at loxP sequences.
   4006..4468    +  misc_feature   IRES: internal ribosome entry site (IRES) of the encephalomyocarditis virus (EMCV)
   4482..5183    +  CDS            dTomato: dTomato is a basic (constitutively fluorescent) orange fluorescent protein published in 2004, derived from Discosoma sp.. It is reported to be a somewhat slowly-maturing dimer with low acid sensitivity.
   5202..5227    +  misc_feature   MCS (fragment): pBluescript multiple cloning site
   5227..5286    +  CDS            S (fragment): HBSAG_WHV6 - Experimental evidence at transcript level: Swiss-Prot protein existence level 2. The middle envelope protein plays an important role in the budding of the virion. It is involved in the induction of budding in a nucleocapsid independent way. In this process the majority of envelope proteins bud to form subviral lipoprotein particles of 22 nm of diameter that do not contain a nucleocapsid (By similarity). From Woodchuck hepatitis B virus (isolate w64/pWS23) (WHV).
   5418..5821    +  misc_feature   WPRE: woodchuck hepatitis virus posttranscriptional regulatory element
   5823..5978    +  CDS            nef (fragment): NEF_HV1LA - Experimental evidence at protein level: Swiss-Prot protein existence level 1. Extracellular Nef protein targets CD4(+) T-lymphocytes for apoptosis by interacting with CXCR4 surface receptors. From Human immunodeficiency virus type 1 group M subtype B (isolate Lai) (HIV-1).
   5964..6144    +  LTR            5' LTR (truncated): truncated 5' long terminal repeat (LTR) from HIV-1
   6216..6337    +  polyA_signal   SV40 poly(A) signal: SV40 polyadenylation signal
   6377..6512    +  rep_origin     SV40 ori: SV40 origin of replication
   6533..6551    -  promoter       T7 promoter: promoter for bacteriophage T7 RNA polymerase
   6559..6714    +  CDS            lacZα (fragment): LacZα fragment of β-galactosidase; lacZ fragment
   6719..7147    +  rep_origin     f1 ori (sequence partly withheld): f1 bacteriophage origin of replication; arrow indicates direction of (+) strand synthesis
   7200..7304    +  promoter       AmpR promoter: bla
   7305..8165    +  CDS            AmpR: β-lactamase; bla; confers resistance to ampicillin, carbenicillin, and related antibiotics
   8336..8924    +  rep_origin     ori: high-copy-number ColE1/pMB1/pBR322/pUC origin of replication
