[The description below was written by a language model from this plasmid's Addgene catalogue record and pLannotate feature annotations shown in this document.]
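Description:
pLKO5d.SFFV.Cre.IRES.dTomato is a lentiviral transfer plasmid of about 9 kb, built on the pLKO5d.SFFV.IRES.dTomato backbone, for stable overexpression of Cre recombinase in transduced mammalian cells. In bacteria it is maintained as a high-copy plasmid through a ColE1/pUC-type origin and selected with ampicillin via the β-lactamase gene. An f1 origin, remnants of a lac/lacZα cloning region and flanking T3 and T7 promoters are carried over from the parental plasmid. The short RSF ori and lacI hits in the annotation are fragments and probably reflect backbone homology rather than functional elements.

The viral portion has the layout typical of an RSV-driven, Tat-independent vector. An RSV enhancer/promoter is fused to a truncated HIV-1 5' LTR, followed by the Ψ packaging signal with a gag fragment, the Rev response element for nuclear export of the genomic RNA, and the cPPT/CTS, which aids nuclear import of the vector genome. A truncated 3' LTR closes the vector genome, with an SV40 polyadenylation signal and SV40 origin downstream.

Between these elements, the spleen focus-forming virus LTR promoter, often chosen for strong expression in haematopoietic cells, drives a bicistronic transcript. The bacteriophage P1 Cre coding sequence comes first, then an EMCV IRES permits cap-independent translation of dTomato. Red-orange fluorescence therefore marks cells that express the recombinase. A WPRE after the reporter enhances transcript stability and expression.

The construct is used to produce lentiviral particles that deliver Cre to excise, invert or activate loxP-flanked sequences, with dTomato allowing transduced cells to be tracked or sorted. No mammalian drug-selection marker is annotated.
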