Addgene plasmid #187192: pLKO5d.SFFV.Cre.IRES.dTomato
Purpose: Lentiviral overexpression of Cre recombinase
Depositing lab: Jan-Henning Klusmann. Depositing organization: Martin-Luther-Universitaet Halle-Wittenberg. Publication: RUNX1 isoform disequilibrium promotes the development of trisomy 21-associated myeloid leukemia. Gialesaki S, Brauer-Hartmann D, Issa H, Bhayadia R, Alejo-Valle O, Verboon L, Schmell AL, Laszig S, Regenyi E, Schuschel K, Labuhn M, Ng M, Winkler R, Ihling C, Sinz A, Glass M, Huttelmaier S, Matzk S, Schmid L, Struwe FJ, Kadel SK, Reinhardt D, Yaspo ML, Heckl D, Klusmann JH. Blood. 2023 Mar 9;141(10):1105-1118. doi: 10.1182/blood.2022017619. PubMed 36493345.
Backbone
  Vector backbone: pLKO5d.SFFV.IRES.dTomato
  Vector type: Lentiviral
Growth in bacteria
  Bacterial resistance: Ampicillin, 100 μg/mL
  Growth temperature: 37°C
  Growth strain: NEB Stable
  Copy number: High Copy
Gene/Insert
  Gene/Insert name: Cre recombinase
  Species: Escherichia phage P1 (isolate: mod749::IS5 c1.100 mutant, nat-host: Escherichia coli)
  Entrez Gene: cre (a.k.a. P1_gp003)
  Cloning method: Restriction Enzyme; 5′ cloning site unknown (unknown if destroyed)
Terms and licenses: Academic/Nonprofit Terms; Industry Terms: Not Available to Industry
How to cite: pLKO5d.SFFV.Cre.IRES.dTomato was a gift from Jan-Henning Klusmann (Addgene plasmid # 187192 ; http://n2t.net/addgene:187192 ; RRID:Addgene_187192)
